Addgene plasmid #222606: MAC3-N-GFP-NES
Purpose: Expression of MAC3-tagged GFP-NES (N-terminal)
Depositing lab: Markku Varjosalo. Depositing organization: University of Helsinki, Institute of Biotechnology. Publication: Analyzing Protein Interactions by MAC-Tag Approaches. Liu X, Salokas K, Keskitalo S, Martinez-Botia P, Varjosalo M. Methods Mol Biol. 2023;2690:281-297. doi: 10.1007/978-1-0716-3327-4_24. PubMed 37450155.
Backbone
  Vector backbone: MAC3-tag-N (Addgene #185482)
  Vector type: Mammalian Expression, Bacterial Expression
Growth in bacteria
  Bacterial resistance: Ampicillin, 100 μg/mL
  Growth temperature: 37°C
  Growth strain: DH5alpha
  Copy number: High Copy
Gene/Insert
  Gene/Insert name: EGFP and 3' nuclear exclusion sequence (NES)
  Species: Synthetic
  Insert size (bp): 717
  Promoter: CMV
  Tag / fusion protein: MAC3 (N terminal on insert)
  Cloning method: Restriction Enzyme; 5′ cloning site Unknown (unknown if destroyed)
Terms and licenses: Academic/Nonprofit Terms; Industry Terms
How to cite: MAC3-N-GFP-NES was a gift from Markku Varjosalo (Addgene plasmid # 222606 ; http://n2t.net/addgene:222606 ; RRID:Addgene_222606)
