[The description below was written by a language model from this plasmid's Addgene catalogue record and pLannotate feature annotations shown in this document.]
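Description:
MAC3-N-GFP-NES is a mammalian expression plasmid built on the MAC3-tag-N backbone, in which EGFP carrying a 3′ nuclear exclusion/export sequence (NES) is fused at its N-terminus to the MAC3 tag. It is maintained in E. coli as a high-copy plasmid through a ColE1/pUC-type origin and is selected with ampicillin (AmpR, β-lactamase).

The expression cassette is driven by the CMV enhancer and promoter. Short tet operator-like matches sit immediately downstream of the promoter, which suggests a tetracycline-regulatable CMV arrangement, although the catalogue entry lists the promoter only as CMV. The reading frame that follows encodes the tag components detected in the annotation: a BioID2-related promiscuous biotin ligase, an HA epitope and two Strep-Tag II motifs. This combination supports both proximity-dependent biotinylation and affinity purification or epitope detection from a single construct. The EGFP coding sequence lies between attB1 and attB2 sites, which is the footprint of Gateway recombination, even though the record lists restriction cloning. Transcription terminates at a bGH polyadenylation signal. The NES is not annotated separately; the recorded 717 bp insert size matches the EGFP annotation alone.

Elsewhere on the plasmid, an FRT site directly precedes a hygromycin resistance gene that has an SV40 poly(A) signal but no annotated promoter of its own. This layout is typical of FLP-mediated integration into a host cell line carrying a genomic FRT landing site, with hygromycin selecting for correct integrants. Given its cytoplasmically directed GFP payload, the construct most plausibly serves as a localisation-defined control bait in MAC-tag protein interaction experiments, though the record states its purpose only as expression of MAC3-tagged GFP-NES.
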