Features (pLannotate 1.2.2; 27 found; start..end, strand, type, name):
     29..51      -  CDS            Strep-Tag II (fragment): peptide that binds Strep-Tactin®, an engineered form of streptavidin
     92..111     -  CDS            Strep-Tag II (fragment): peptide that binds Strep-Tactin®, an engineered form of streptavidin
    143..168     -  CDS            3xHA (fragment): three tandem HA epitope tags
    172..684     -  CDS            BioID2 (fragment): promiscuous R40G mutant of a biotin protein ligase from Aquifex aeolicus (Kim et al., 2016)
    844..877     -  promoter       TRE3GV promoter (fragment): 3rd-generation Tet-responsive promoter that can be activated by binding of Tet-On® 3G, optimized for retroviral and lentiviral vectors
    885..904     -  promoter       PLtetO-1 promoter (fragment): modified phage lambda PL promoter with tet operator sites (Lutz and Bujard, 1997)
    906..925     -  promoter       PLtetO-1 promoter (fragment): modified phage lambda PL promoter with tet operator sites (Lutz and Bujard, 1997)
    927..1130    -  promoter       CMV promoter: human cytomegalovirus (CMV) immediate early promoter
   1131..1510    -  enhancer       CMV enhancer: human cytomegalovirus immediate early enhancer
   1665..1717    +  misc_feature   bom (fragment): basis of mobility region from pBR322
   1776..1880    +  promoter       AmpR promoter: bla
   1881..2741    +  CDS            AmpR: β-lactamase; bla; confers resistance to ampicillin, carbenicillin, and related antibiotics
   2912..3500    +  rep_origin     ori: high-copy-number ColE1/pMB1/pBR322/pUC origin of replication
   3683..3775    +  CDS            lacI (fragment): lac repressor; lacI; The lac repressor binds to the lac operator to inhibit transcription in E. coli. This inhibition can be relieved by adding lactose or isopropyl-β-D-thiogalactopyranoside (IPTG).
   3788..3809    +  protein_bind   CAP binding site: CAP binding activates transcription in the presence of cAMP. E. coli catabolite activator protein
   3824..3854    +  promoter       lac promoter: promoter for the E. coli lac operon
   3862..3878    +  protein_bind   lac operator: The lac repressor binds to the lac operator to inhibit transcription in E. coli. This inhibition can be relieved by adding lactose or isopropyl-β-D-thiogalactopyranoside (IPTG). lac repressor encoded by lacI
   3951..4072    -  polyA_signal   SV40 poly(A) signal: SV40 polyadenylation signal
   4067..4192    -  CDS            ble (fragment): BLE_KLEPN - Experimental evidence at protein level: Swiss-Prot protein existence level 1. Binding protein with a strong affinity to the bleomycin family of antibiotics. Binds to CL990; an antimitotic-antibiotic compound. From Klebsiella pneumoniae.
   4202..5224    -  CDS            HygR: aminoglycoside phosphotransferase from E. coli; aph(4)-Ia; confers resistance to hygromycin
   5232..5279    -  protein_bind   FRT: FLP-mediated recombination occurs in the 8-bp core sequence TCTAGAAA (Turan and Bode, 2011). FLP recombinase from the Saccharomyces cerevisiae 2μ plasmid
   5284..5517    -  rep_origin     f1 ori (fragment) (sequence partly withheld): f1 bacteriophage origin of replication; arrow indicates direction of (+) strand synthesis
   5538..5559    -  promoter       SV40 promoter (fragment): SV40 enhancer and early promoter
   5563..5787    -  polyA_signal   bGH poly(A) signal: bovine growth hormone polyadenylation signal
   5864..5888    +  protein_bind   attB2: mutant version of attB; recombination site for the Gateway® BP reaction BP Clonase™
   5890..6606    -  CDS            EGFP: EGFP is a basic (constitutively fluorescent) green fluorescent protein published in 1996, derived from Aequorea victoria. It is reported to be a rapidly-maturing weak dimer with moderate acid sensitivity.
   6612..15      -  protein_bind   attB1 (across the origin): mutant version of attB; recombination site for the Gateway® BP reaction BP Clonase™
>Addgene plasmid #222606 | MAC3-N-GFP-NES | addgene full sequence | sequence record 441416 | Addgene NGS Result
TTTGTACAAACTTGTGATATCGGCCGCTTTTTCGAACTGCGGGTGGCTCCACGATCCACCTCCCGATCCA
CCTCCGGAACCTCCACCTTTCTCGAACTGCGGGTGGCTCCAGCTAGCCATGGTGGATCCGAGCTCGGTAC
CGGCATAGTCAGGAACATCGTATGGGTAGTCCTTCTCCTTGAACTTCTTCAGGTTCTCGCTGATTCTCTT
CAGCACCTTCAGCAGCACCTCCTTTCTGTCCCAGTCCTTGCCGGTGATCTCGTACAGGGTGGTGGCTCTG
TCCTTGATCTCCTCGGGGATCTCTCTCTGGTTCACGTTGATGCCGATGCCCACGATCAGCTTGTCCTTGC
TCAGCTCGCACAGCACGCCGCTCACCTTCTTCTCCTGGAAGTACACGTCGTTGGGCCACTTCAGGCTGAA
GGGGATCTCGGTGATCTCCTCCAGGGCCTCGCTCACGCTCAGGCCCAGCACCAGGGGCAGCTGCAGCAGG
TTCTCGAACTCCTTGGGGTTCAGCAGGAAGCTGAAGTACAGGCCGCCCTCCTGGCTCAGCCACTTTCTGC
CCGGGCCGCCTCTGCCCTTGGTCTGTCTGTCGGCCACCAGGGCGGTGCCGTAGGACACGTTCCACTCCTT
CAGTCTCTCCTGGGTGCTGTCCACCTCCTTCAGCCAGATCAGGTTCTTGAACATGGTCTCGAGCGGCCGC
CACTGTGCTGGATATCTGCAGAATTCCACCACACTGGACTAGTGGATCCGAGCTCGGTACCAAGCTTAAG
TTTAAACGCTAGAGTCCGGAGGCTGGATCGGTCCCGGTGTCTTCTATGGAGGTCAAAACAGCGTGGATGG
CGTCTCCAGGCGATCTGACGGTTCACTAAACGAGCTCGTCGACGATCTCTATCACTGATAGGGAGATCTC
TATCACTGATAGGGAGAGCTCTGCTTATATAGACCTCCCACCGTACACGCCTACCGCCCATTTGCGTCAA
TGGGGCGGAGTTGTTACGACATTTTGGAAAGTCCCGTTGATTTTGGTGCCAAAACAAACTCCCATTGACG
TCAATGGGGTGGAGACTTGGAAATCCCCGTGAGTCAAACCGCTATCCACGCCCATTGATGTACTGCCAAA
ACCGCATCACCATGGTAATAGCGATGACTAATACGTAGATGTACTGCCAAGTAGGAAAGTCCCATAAGGT
CATGTACTGGGCATAATGCCAGGCGGGCCATTTACCGTCATTGACGTCAATAGGGGGCGTACTTGGCATA
TGATACACTTGATGTACTGCCAAGTGGGCAGTTTACCGTAAATACTCCACCCATTGACGTCAATGGAAAG
TCCCTATTGGCGTTACTATGGGAACATACGTCATTATTGACGTCAATGGGCGGGGGTCGTTGGGCGGTCA
GCCAGGCGGGCCATTTACCGTAAGTTATGTAACGCGGAACTCCATATATGGGCTATGAACTAATGACCCC
GTAATTGATTACTATTAATAACTAGTCAATAATCAATGTCAACGCGTATATCTGGCCCGTACATCGCGAA
GCAGCGCAAAACGCCTAACCCTAAGCAGATTCTTCATGCAATTGTCGGTCAAGCCTTGCCTTGTTGTAGC
TTAAATTTTGCTCGCGCACTACTCAGCGACCTCCAACACACAAGCAGGGAGCAGATACTGGCTTAACTAT
GCGGCATCAGAGCAGATTGTACTGAGAGTGCACCATAGGGGATCGGGAGATCTCCCGATCCGTCGACGTC
AGGTGGCACTTTTCGGGGAAATGTGCGCGGAACCCCTATTTGTTTATTTTTCTAAATACATTCAAATATG
TATCCGCTCATGAGACAATAACCCTGATAAATGCTTCAATAATATTGAAAAAGGAAGAGTATGAGTATTC
AACATTTCCGTGTCGCCCTTATTCCCTTTTTTGCGGCATTTTGCCTTCCTGTTTTTGCTCACCCAGAAAC
GCTGGTGAAAGTAAAAGATGCTGAAGATCAGTTGGGTGCACGAGTGGGTTACATCGAACTGGATCTCAAC
AGCGGTAAGATCCTTGAGAGTTTTCGCCCCGAAGAACGTTTTCCAATGATGAGCACTTTTAAAGTTCTGC
TATGTGGCGCGGTATTATCCCGTATTGACGCCGGGCAAGAGCAACTCGGTCGCCGCATACACTATTCTCA
GAATGACTTGGTTGAGTACTCACCAGTCACAGAAAAGCATCTTACGGATGGCATGACAGTAAGAGAATTA
TGCAGTGCTGCCATAACCATGAGTGATAACACTGCGGCCAACTTACTTCTGACAACGATCGGAGGACCGA
AGGAGCTAACCGCTTTTTTGCACAACATGGGGGATCATGTAACTCGCCTTGATCGTTGGGAACCGGAGCT
GAATGAAGCCATACCAAACGACGAGCGTGACACCACGATGCCTGTAGCAATGGCAACAACGTTGCGCAAA
CTATTAACTGGCGAACTACTTACTCTAGCTTCCCGGCAACAATTAATAGACTGGATGGAGGCGGATAAAG
TTGCAGGACCACTTCTGCGCTCGGCCCTTCCGGCTGGCTGGTTTATTGCTGATAAATCTGGAGCCGGTGA
GCGTGGGTCTCGCGGTATCATTGCAGCACTGGGGCCAGATGGTAAGCCCTCCCGTATCGTAGTTATCTAC
ACGACGGGGAGTCAGGCAACTATGGATGAACGAAATAGACAGATCGCTGAGATAGGTGCCTCACTGATTA
AGCATTGGTAACTGTCAGACCAAGTTTACTCATATATACTTTAGATTGATTTAAAACTTCATTTTTAATT
TAAAAGGATCTAGGTGAAGATCCTTTTTGATAATCTCATGACCAAAATCCCTTAACGTGAGTTTTCGTTC
CACTGAGCGTCAGACCCCGTAGAAAAGATCAAAGGATCTTCTTGAGATCCTTTTTTTCTGCGCGTAATCT
GCTGCTTGCAAACAAAAAAACCACCGCTACCAGCGGTGGTTTGTTTGCCGGATCAAGAGCTACCAACTCT
TTTTCCGAAGGTAACTGGCTTCAGCAGAGCGCAGATACCAAATACTGTTCTTCTAGTGTAGCCGTAGTTA
GGCCACCACTTCAAGAACTCTGTAGCACCGCCTACATACCTCGCTCTGCTAATCCTGTTACCAGTGGCTG
CTGCCAGTGGCGATAAGTCGTGTCTTACCGGGTTGGACTCAAGACGATAGTTACCGGATAAGGCGCAGCG
GTCGGGCTGAACGGGGGGTTCGTGCACACAGCCCAGCTTGGAGCGAACGACCTACACCGAACTGAGATAC
CTACAGCGTGAGCTATGAGAAAGCGCCACGCTTCCCGAAGGGAGAAAGGCGGACAGGTATCCGGTAAGCG
GCAGGGTCGGAACAGGAGAGCGCACGAGGGAGCTTCCAGGGGGAAACGCCTGGTATCTTTATAGTCCTGT
CGGGTTTCGCCACCTCTGACTTGAGCGTCGATTTTTGTGATGCTCGTCAGGGGGGCGGAGCCTATGGAAA
AACGCCAGCAACGCGGCCTTTTTACGGTTCCTGGCCTTTTGCTGGCCTTTTGCTCACATGTTCTTTCCTG
CGTTATCCCCTGATTCTGTGGATAACCGTATTACCGCCTTTGAGTGAGCTGATACCGCTCGCCGCAGCCG
AACGACCGAGCGCAGCGAGTCAGTGAGCGAGGAAGCGGAAGAGCGCCCAATACGCAAACCGCCTCTCCCC
GCGCGTTGGCCGATTCATTAATGCAGCTGGCACGACAGGTTTCCCGACTGGAAAGCGGGCAGTGAGCGCA
ACGCAATTAATGTGAGTTAGCTCACTCATTAGGCACCCCAGGCTTTACACTTTATGCTTCCGGCTCGTAT
GTTGTGTGGAATTGTGAGCGGATAACAATTTCACACAGGAAACAGCTATGACCATGATTACGCCAAGCTC
TAGCTAGAGGTCGACGGTATACAGACATGATAAGATACATTGATGAGTTTGGACAAACCACAACTAGAAT
GCAGTGAAAAAAATGCTTTATTTGTGAAATTTGTGATGCTATTGCTTTATTTGTAACCATTATAAGCTGC
AATAAACAAGTTGGGGTGGGCGAAGAACTCCAGCATGAGATCCCCGCGCTGGAGGATCATCCAGCCGGCG
TCCCGGAAAACGATTCCGAAGCCCAACCTTTCATAGAAGGCGGCGGTGGAATCGAAATCTCGTAGTACGT
GCTATTCCTTTGCCCTCGGACGAGTGCTGGGGCGTCGGTTTCCACTATCGGCGAGTACTTCTACACAGCC
ATCGGTCCAGACGGCCGCGCTTCTGCGGGCGATTTGTGTACGCCCGACAGTCCCGGCTCCGGATCGGACG
ATTGCGTCGCATCGACCCTGCGCCCAAGCTGCATCATCGAAATTGCCGTCAACCAAGCTCTGATAGAGTT
GGTCAAGACCAATGCGGAGCATATACGCCCGGAGCCGCGGCGATCCTGCAAGCTCCGGATGCCTCCGCTC
GAAGTAGCGCGTCTGCTGCTCCATACAAGCCAACCACGGCCTCCAGAAGAAGATGTTGGCGACCTCGTAT
TGGGAATCCCCGAACATCGCCTCGCTCCAGTCAATGACCGCTGTTATGCGGCCATTGTCCGTCAGGACAT
TGTTGGAGCCGAAATCCGCGTGCACGAGGTGCCGGACTTCGGGGCAGTCCTCGGCCCAAAGCATCAGCTC
ATCGAGAGCCTGCGCGACGGACGCACTGACGGTGTCGTCCATCACAGTTTGCCAGTGATACACATGGGGA
TCAGCAATCGCGCATATGAAATCACGCCATGTAGTGTATTGACCGATTCCTTGCGGTCCGAATGGGCCGA
ACCCGCTCGTCTGGCTAAGATCGGCCGCAGCGATCGCATCCATGGCCTCCGCGACCGGCTGCAGAACAGC
GGGCAGTTCGGTTTCAGGCAGGTCTTGCAACGTGACACCCTGTGCACGGCGGGAGATGCAATAGGTCAGG
CTCTCGCTGAATTCCCCAATGTCAAGCACTTCCGGAATCGGGAGCGCGGCCGATGCAAAGTGCCGATAAA
CATAACGATCTTTGTAGAAACCATCGGCGCAGCTATTTACCCGCAGGACATATCCACGCCCTCCTACATC
GAAGCTGAAAGCACGAGATTCTTCGCCCTCCGAGAGCTGCATCAGGTCGGAGACGCTGTCGAACTTTTCG
ATCAGAAACTTCTCGACAGACGTCGCGGTGAGTTCAGGCTTTTTGGCCAAGGAAGTTCCTATACTTTCTA
GAGAATAGGAACTTCGGAATAGGAACTTCTAGGTACGTGAACCATCACCCT
[91 nt withheld, positions 5302-5392]
G
[124 nt withheld, positions 5394-5517]
GGGGATACCCCCTAGAGCCCCAGCTGGTTCTTTCCGCCTCAGAAGCCATAGAGCCCACCGCATCCCCAGC
ATGCCTGCTATTGTCTTCCCAATCCTCCCCCTTGCTGTCCTGCCCCACCCCACCCCCCAGAATAGAATGA
CACCTACTCAGACAATGCGATGCAATTTCCTCATTTTATTAGGAAAGGACAGTGGGAGTGGCACCTTCCA
GGGTCAAGGAAGGCACGGGGGAGGGGCAAACAACAGATGGCTGGCAACTAGAAGGCACAGTCGAGGCTGA
TCAGCGGGTTTAAACGGGGGCGCGCCCTACAGATCCAGATCTTCCAGCGCTTCCAGCAGACCGGTCACCA
CTTTGTACAAGAAAGCTGGGTCCTTGAACAGCTCGTCCATGCCGAGAGTGATCCCGGCGGCGGTCACGAA
CTCCAGCAGGACCATGTGATCGCGCTTCTCGTTGGGGTCTTTGCTCAGGGCGGACTGGGTGCTCAGGTAG
TGGTTGTCGGGCAGCAGCACGGGGCCGTCGCCGATGGGGGTGTTCTGCTGGTAGTGGTCGGCGAGCTGCA
CGCTGCCGTCCTCGATGTTGTGGCGGATCTTGAAGTTCACCTTGATGCCGTTCTTCTGCTTGTCGGCCAT
GATATAGACGTTGTGGCTGTTGTAGTTGTACTCCAGCTTGTGCCCCAGGATGTTGCCGTCCTCCTTGAAG
TCGATGCCCTTCAGCTCGATGCGGTTCACCAGGGTGTCGCCCTCGAACTTCACCTCGGCGCGGGTCTTGT
AGTTGCCGTCGTCCTTGAAGAAGATGGTGCGCTCCTGGACGTAGCCTTCGGGCATGGCGGACTTGAAGAA
GTCGTGCTGCTTCATGTGGTCGGGGTAGCGGCTGAAGCACTGCACGCCGTAGGTCAGGGTGGTCACGAGG
GTGGGCCAGGGCACGGGCAGCTTGCCGGTGGTGCAGATGAACTTCAGGGTCAGCTTGCCGTAGGTGGCAT
CGCCCTCGCCCTCGCCGGACACGCTGAACTTGTGGCCGTTTACGTCGCCGTCCAGCTCGACCAGGATGGG
CACCACCCCGGTGAACAGCTCCTCGCCCTTGCTCACCATGTTGAAGCCTGCTTT
